>Addgene plasmid #23676 | pDONR223-AK2 | addgene full sequence | sequence record 443280 | Addgene NGS Result
CTTTCCTGCGTTATCCCCTGATTCTGTGGATAACCGTATTACCGCCTTTGAGTGAGCTGATACCGCTCGC
CGCAGCCGAACGACCGAGCGCAGCGAGTCAGTGAGCGAGGAAGCGGAAGAGCGCCCAATACGCAAACCGC
CTCTCCCCGCGCGTTGGCCGATTCATTAATGCAGCTGGCACGACAGGTTTCCCGACTGGAAAGCGGGCAG
TGAGCGCAACGCAATTAATACGCGTACCGCTAGCCAGGAAGAGTTTGTAGAAACGCAAAAAGGCCATCCG
TCAGGATGGCCTTCTGCTTAGTTTGATGCCTGGCAGTTTATGGCGGGCGTCCTGCCCGCCACCCTCCGGG
CCGTTGCTTCACAACGTTCAAATCCGCTCCCGGCGGATTTGTCCTACTCAGGAGAGCGTTCACCGACAAA
CAACAGATAAAACGAAAGGCCCAGTCTTCCGACTGAGCCTTTCGTTTTATTTGATGCCTGGCAGTTCCCT
ACTCTCGCGTTAACGCTAGCATGGATGTTTTCCCAGTCACGACGTTGTAAAACGACGGCCAGTCTTAAGC
TCGGGCCCCAAATAATGATTTTATTTTGACTGATAGTGACCTGTTCGTTGCAACAAATTGATGAGCAATG
CTTTTTTATAATGCCAACTTTGTACAAAAAAGTTGGCATGGCTCCCAGCGTGCCAGCGGCAGAACCCGAG
TATCCTAAA
[654 nt withheld, positions 710-1363]
AAAGACTTGGTTATGTTTATCTACCCAACTTTCTTGTACAAAGTTGGCATTATAAGAAAGCATTGCTTAT
CAATTTGTTGCAACGAACAGGTCACTATCAGTCAAAATAAAATCATTATTTGCCATCCAGCTGATATCCC
CTATAGTGAGTCGTATTACATGGTCATAGCTGTTTCCTGGCAGCTCTGGCCCGTGTCTCAAAATCTCTGA
TGTTACATTGCACAAGATAAAAATATATCATCATGCCTCCTCTAGACCAGCCAGGACAGAAATGCCTCGA
CTTCGCTGCTACCCAAGGTTGCCGGGTGACGCACACCGTGGAAACGGATGAAGGCACGAACCCAGTGGAC
ATAAGCCTGTTCGGTTCGTAAGCTGTAATGCAAGTAGCGTATGCGCTCACGCAACTGGTCCAGAACCTTG
ACCGAACGCAGCGGTGGTAACGGCGCAGTGGCGGTTTTCATGGCTTGTTATGACTGTTTTTTTGGGGTAC
AGTCTATGCCTCGGGCATCCAAGCAGCAAGCGCGTTACGCCGTGGGTCGATGTTTGATGTTATGGAGCAG
CAACGATGTTACGCAGCAGGGCAGTCGCCCTAAAACAAAGTTAAACATTATGAGGGAAGCGGTGATCGCC
GAAGTATCGACTCAACTATCAGAGGTAGTTGGCGTCATCGAGCGCCATCTCGAACCGACGTTGCTGGCCG
TACATTTGTACGGCTCCGCAGTGGATGGCGGCCTGAAGCCACACAGTGATATTGATTTGCTGGTTACGGT
GACCGTAAGGCTTGATGAAACAACGCGGCGAGCTTTGATCAACGACCTTTTGGAAACTTCGGCTTCCCCT
GGAGAGAGCGAGATTCTCCGCGCTGTAGAAGTCACCATTGTTGTGCACGACGACATCATTCCGTGGCGTT
ATCCAGCTAAGCGCGAACTGCAATTTGGAGAATGGCAGCGCAATGACATTCTTGCAGGTATCTTCGAGCC
AGCCACGATCGACATTGATCTGGCTATCTTGCTGACAAAAGCAAGAGAACATAGCGTTGCCTTGGTAGGT
CCAGCGGCGGAGGAACTCTTTGATCCGGTTCCTGAACAGGATCTATTTGAGGCGCTAAATGAAACCTTAA
CGCTATGGAACTCGCCGCCCGACTGGGCTGGCGATGAGCGAAATGTAGTGCTTACGTTGTCCCGCATTTG
GTACAGCGCAGTAACCGGCAAAATCGCGCCGAAGGATGTCGCTGCCGACTGGGCAATGGAGCGCCTGCCG
GCCCAGTATCAGCCCGTCATACTTGAAGCTAGACAGGCTTATCTTGGACAAGAAGAAGATCGCTTGGCCT
CGCGCGCAGATCAGTTGGAAGAATTTGTCCACTACGTGAAAGGCGAGATCACCAAGGTAGTCGGCAAATA
ACCCTCGAGCCACCCATGACCAAAATCCCTTAACGTGAGTTACGCGTCGTTCCACTGAGCGTCAGACCCC
GTAGAAAAGATCAAAGGATCTTCTTGAGATCCTTTTTTTCTGCGCGTAATCTGCTGCTTGCAAACAAAAA
AACCACCGCTACCAGCGGTGGTTTGTTTGCCGGATCAAGAGCTACCAACTCTTTTTCCGAAGGTAACTGG
CTTCAGCAGAGCGCAGATACCAAATACTGTTCTTCTAGTGTAGCCGTAGTTAGGCCACCACTTCAAGAAC
TCTGTAGCACCGCCTACATACCTCGCTCTGCTAATCCTGTTACCAGTGGCTGCTGCCAGTGGCGATAAGT
CGTGTCTTACCGGGTTGGACTCAAGACGATAGTTACCGGATAAGGCGCAGCGGTCGGGCTGAACGGGGGG
TTCGTGCACACAGCCCAGCTTGGAGCGAACGACCTACACCGAACTGAGATACCTACAGCGTGAGCTATGA
GAAAGCGCCACGCTTCCCGAAGGGAGAAAGGCGGACAGGTATCCGGTAAGCGGCAGGGTCGGAACAGGAG
AGCGCACGAGGGAGCTTCCAGGGGGAAACGCCTGGTATCTTTATAGTCCTGTCGGGTTTCGCCACCTCTG
ACTTGAGCGTCGATTTTTGTGATGCTCGTCAGGGGGGCGGAGCCTATGGAAAAACGCCAGCAACGCGGCC
TTTTTACGGTTCCTGGCCTTTTGCTGGCCTTTTGCTCACATGTT
Features (pLannotate 1.2.2; 12 found; start..end, strand, type, name):
    121..213     +  CDS            lacI (fragment): lac repressor; lacI; The lac repressor binds to the lac operator to inhibit transcription in E. coli. This inhibition can be relieved by adding lactose or isopropyl-β-D-thiogalactopyranoside (IPTG).
    268..295     -  terminator     rrnB T2 terminator: transcription terminator T2 from the E. coli rrnB gene
    427..470     +  terminator     rrnB T1 terminator: Escherichia coli rrnB; transcription terminator T1 from the E. coli rrnB gene
    517..553     -  CDS            lacZα (fragment): LacZα fragment of β-galactosidase; lacZ fragment
    570..665     +  protein_bind   attL3: mutant version of attL; recombination site for the Gateway® LR reaction LR Clonase™
    668..1384    +  CDS            AK2 (sequence partly withheld): KAD2_HUMAN - Also known as ADK2. Experimental evidence at protein level: Swiss-Prot protein existence level 1. Catalyzes the reversible transfer of the terminal phosphate group between ATP and AMP. Plays an important role in cellular energy homeostasis and in adenine nucleotide metabolism. Adenylate kinase activity is critical for regulation of the phosphate utilization and the AMP de novo biosynthesis pathways. Plays a key role in hematopoiesis. From Homo sapiens (Human).
   1386..1485    -  protein_bind   attL2: mutant version of attL; recombination site for the Gateway® LR reaction LR Clonase™
   1503..1521    -  promoter       T7 promoter: promoter for bacteriophage T7 RNA polymerase
   1711..1734    +  promoter       Pc promoter (fragment): intI1 (promoter lies within the coding sequence); class 1 integron promoter
   1910..1966    +  CDS            GmR (fragment): gentamycin acetyltransferase; aacC1; confers resistance to gentamycin
   1973..2764    +  CDS            SmR: aminoglycoside adenylyltransferase (Murphy, 1985); aadA; confers resistance to spectinomycin and streptomycin
   2857..3445    +  rep_origin     ori: high-copy-number ColE1/pMB1/pBR322/pUC origin of replication
