[The description below was written by a language model from this plasmid's Addgene catalogue record and pLannotate feature annotations shown in this document.]
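Description:
pDONR223-AK2 is a Gateway entry clone carrying the human adenylate kinase 2 (AK2) open reading frame in the Invitrogen pDONR223 donor backbone. It is a bacterial propagation plasmid only. It replicates from a high-copy ColE1/pUC-type origin and is selected with spectinomycin through the aadA (SmR) aminoglycoside adenylyltransferase gene, which lies downstream of a fragment of a class 1 integron Pc promoter and a remnant of a gentamicin resistance gene. The sequenced record is about 3.5 kb, smaller than the 5 kb listed for the empty backbone. This is expected because the recombination that inserts an ORF displaces the donor vector's larger stuffer cassette.

The roughly 720 bp AK2 coding sequence sits between two attL recombination sites, annotated by the software as attL3 and attL2. These sites allow the ORF to be moved into an attR-containing destination vector by an LR Clonase reaction. rrnB T1 and T2 terminators upstream insulate the insert from read-through transcription. A T7 promoter lies just beyond the downstream attL site, facing back towards the insert. The short lacI and lacZα fragments are backbone remnants with no evident function here. No eukaryotic promoter is annotated.

The ORF lacks a stop codon, so a destination vector can supply a C-terminal epitope tag and the terminator codon. For this reason, the depositors warn against transfecting the plasmid directly and point to a companion set of lentiviral destination vectors for mammalian expression. AK2 catalyses reversible phosphate transfer between ATP and AMP. The clone belongs to an ORF collection associated with a study of resistance to RAF inhibition.
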