Addgene plasmid #23676: pDONR223-AK2
Depositing lab: William Hahn & David Root. Depositing organization: Dana-Farber Cancer Institute. Publication: COT drives resistance to RAF inhibition through MAP kinase pathway reactivation. Johannessen CM, Boehm JS, Kim SY, Thomas SR, Wardwell L, Johnson LA, Emery CM, Stransky N, Cogdill AP, Barretina J, Caponigro G, Hieronymus H, Murray RR, Salehi-Ashtiani K, Hill DE, Vidal M, Zhao JJ, Yang X, Alkan O, Kim S, Harris JL, Wilson CJ, Myer VE, Finan PM, Root DE, Roberts TM, Golub T, Flaherty KT, Dummer R, Weber BL, Sellers WR, Schlegel R, Wargo JA, Hahn WC, Garraway LA. Nature. 2010 Dec 16;468(7326):968-72. doi: 10.1038/nature09627 PubMed 21107320.
Backbone
  Vector backbone: pDONR223
  Backbone manufacturer: Invitrogen
  Backbone size w/o insert (bp): 5005
  Vector type: Gateway Donor vector
Growth in bacteria
  Bacterial resistance: Spectinomycin, 50 μg/mL
  Growth temperature: 37°C
  Growth strain: DH5alpha
  Copy number: High Copy
Gene/Insert
  Gene/Insert name: AK2 (alt name: adenylate kinase 2)
  Species: H. sapiens (human)
  Insert size (bp): 720
  Entrez Gene: AK2 (a.k.a. ADK2)
  Cloning method: Gateway Cloning
  Sequencing primers: 5′ M13pUC-fwd; 3′ M13rev
Terms and licenses: Academic/Nonprofit Terms; Industry Terms: Not Available to Industry
Depositor comments: The ORF has no Stop codon. This design enables easy recombination into a destination vector to add an epitope tag of choice and Stop codon to the ORF. Do NOT use this plasmid directly for transfections. A set of 4 custom lentiviral vectors is available ( pLX301 (http://www.addgene.org/25895/) , pLX302 (http://www.addgene.org/25896/) , pLX303 (http://www.addgene.org/25897/) , pLX304 (http://www.addgene.org/25890/) ) to be used to express these ORFs in mammalian cells. These plasmids are not included in the kit and must be ordered separately.
How to cite: pDONR223-AK2 was a gift from William Hahn & David Root (Addgene plasmid # 23676 ; http://n2t.net/addgene:23676 ; RRID:Addgene_23676)
