>Addgene plasmid #23676 | pDONR223-AK2 | analyzer sequence | sequence record 11195
ATGGCTCCCAGCGTGCCAGCGGCAGAACCCGAGTATCCTAAA
[654 nt withheld, positions 43-696]
AAAGACTTGGTTATGTTTATCTAA
