>Addgene plasmid #23676 | pDONR223-AK2 Sequencing Result | analyzer sequence | sequence record 29533
CGGGCCCAATAATGATTTTATTTTGACTGATAGTGACCTGTTCGTTGCAACAAATTGATGAGCAATGCTT
TTTTATAATGCCAACTTTGTACAAAAAAGTTGGCATGGCTCCCAGCGTGCCAGCGGCAGAACCCGAGTAT
CCTAAA
[517 nt withheld, positions 147-663]
